Addgene plasmid #68275: pED53 pRS306 pRPS2-Ste7DS NLS(4A)-mCherry
Purpose: SKARS: Fus3 and Kss1 MAPK activity sensor: Ste7DS 2xNLS(4A) mCherry Non functional sensor with non-phosphorylatable NLS
Depositing lab: Serge Pelet. Depositing organization: Universite de Lausanne (UNIL). Publication: Dynamic single cell measurements of kinase activity by synthetic kinase activity relocation sensors. Durandau E, Aymoz D, Pelet S. BMC Biol. 2015 Aug 1;13:55. doi: 10.1186/s12915-015-0163-z. PubMed 26231587.
Backbone
  Vector backbone: pRS306
  Vector type: Yeast Expression
  Selectable markers: URA3
Growth in bacteria
  Bacterial resistance: Ampicillin, 100 μg/mL
  Growth temperature: 37°C
  Growth strain: DH5alpha
  Copy number: High Copy
Gene/Insert
  Gene/Insert name: Ste7DS NLS(4A) mCherry
  Species: Synthetic
  Promoter: pRPS2
  Tag / fusion protein: mCherry (C terminal on insert)
  Cloning method: Restriction Enzyme; 5′ cloning site HindIII (not destroyed); 3′ cloning site XhoI (not destroyed)
  Sequencing primers: 5′ T7; 3′ T3
Terms and licenses: Academic/Nonprofit Terms; Industry Terms: Not Available to Industry
How to cite: pED53 pRS306 pRPS2-Ste7DS NLS(4A)-mCherry was a gift from Serge Pelet (Addgene plasmid # 68275 ; http://n2t.net/addgene:68275 ; RRID:Addgene_68275)
