[The description below was written by a language model from this plasmid's Addgene catalogue record and pLannotate feature annotations shown in this document.]
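Description:
pED53 pRS306 pRPS2-Ste7DS NLS(4A)-mCherry is a yeast expression plasmid built on pRS306, a yeast integrating backbone. The feature table shows no yeast replication origin or centromere, so stable maintenance in Saccharomyces cerevisiae depends on integration into the genome, with selection through the URA3 marker (uracil prototrophy, counterselectable with 5-FOA). In E. coli it is propagated at high copy from a ColE1/pUC-type origin under ampicillin selection. The backbone also carries an f1 origin, remnants of the lacZα/lac promoter region, and T7 and T3 promoters flanking the cloning region.

The payload, cloned between HindIII and XhoI, is a synthetic kinase activity relocation sensor (SKARS) driven by the RPS2 promoter and ended by the CYC1 terminator. The promoter is not annotated as such; the short MON1 fragment detected just upstream probably reflects genomic sequence carried along with it, though the record does not say so. The coding region begins with a short fragment of Ste7, the docking site (DS) that recruits the mating-pathway MAPKs Fus3 and Kss1. According to the catalogue entry this is followed by two copies of a nuclear localization signal, which presumably lie in the unannotated stretch before the C-terminal mCherry.

In a functional sensor of this design, MAPK phosphorylation of the NLS changes the nuclear-to-cytoplasmic distribution of the red fluorescence, giving a single-cell readout of kinase activity. The 4A variant carries non-phosphorylatable NLS sequences, so this version is described as non-functional. It serves as a negative control to confirm that relocation of the functional sensor depends on NLS phosphorylation.
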