Features (pLannotate 1.2.2; 20 found; start..end, strand, type, name):
   1009..1119    +  CDS            STE7 (fragment): STE7_YEAST - Experimental evidence at protein level: Swiss-Prot protein existence level 1. Serine/threonine protein kinase required for cell-type- specific transcription and signal transduction in yeast. It is thought that it is phosphorylated by the ste11 protein kinase and that it can phosphorylate the FUS3 and or KSS1 kinases. From Saccharomyces cerevisiae (strain ATCC 204508 / S288c) (Baker's yeast).
   1309..2010    +  CDS            mCherry: mCherry is a basic (constitutively fluorescent) red fluorescent protein published in 2004, derived from Discosoma sp.. It is reported to be a very rapidly-maturing monomer with low acid sensitivity.
   2026..2273    +  terminator     CYC1 terminator: S. cerevisiae CYC1; transcription terminator for CYC1
   2296..2314    -  promoter       T3 promoter: promoter for bacteriophage T3 RNA polymerase
   2359..2375    -  protein_bind   lac operator: The lac repressor binds to the lac operator to inhibit transcription in E. coli. This inhibition can be relieved by adding lactose or isopropyl-β-D-thiogalactopyranoside (IPTG). lac repressor encoded by lacI
   2383..2413    -  promoter       lac promoter: promoter for the E. coli lac operon
   2428..2449    -  protein_bind   CAP binding site: CAP binding activates transcription in the presence of cAMP. E. coli catabolite activator protein
   2462..2554    -  CDS            lacI (fragment): lac repressor; lacI; The lac repressor binds to the lac operator to inhibit transcription in E. coli. This inhibition can be relieved by adding lactose or isopropyl-β-D-thiogalactopyranoside (IPTG).
   2737..3325    -  rep_origin     ori: high-copy-number ColE1/pMB1/pBR322/pUC origin of replication
   3496..4356    -  CDS            AmpR: β-lactamase; bla; confers resistance to ampicillin, carbenicillin, and related antibiotics
   4357..4461    -  promoter       AmpR promoter: bla
   4556..4591    +  CDS            rop (fragment): Rop protein, which maintains plasmids at low copy number; rop
   4693..4740    +  misc_feature   bom (fragment): basis of mobility region from pBR322
   4751..4966    +  promoter       URA3 promoter: S. cerevisiae URA3
   4967..5770    +  CDS            URA3: orotidine-5'-phosphate decarboxylase, required for uracil biosynthesis; S. cerevisiae URA3; yeast auxotrophic marker, counterselectable with 5-fluoroorotic acid (5-FOA)
   5849..5898    +  misc_feature   bom (fragment): basis of mobility region from pBR322
   5899..6354    -  rep_origin     f1 ori (sequence partly withheld): f1 bacteriophage origin of replication; arrow indicates direction of (+) strand synthesis
   6362..6519    -  CDS            lacZα (fragment): LacZα fragment of β-galactosidase; lacZ fragment
   6522..6540    +  promoter       T7 promoter: promoter for bacteriophage T7 RNA polymerase
   6548..100     -  CDS            MON1 (fragment) (across the origin): MON1_YEAST - Also known as AUT12. Experimental evidence at protein level: Swiss-Prot protein existence level 1. In complex with CCZ1, is required for multiple vacuole delivery pathways including the cytoplasm to vacuole transport (Cvt), autophagy, pexophagy and endocytosis. The CCZ1-MON1 complex acts at the fusion of vesicles with the vacuole, through its regulation of the SNARE complex during the coordinated priming and docking stages of fusion, and particularly at the stage of tethering/docking (PubMed:12134085, PubMed:12364329, PubMed:12387888, PubMed:14662743, PubMed:15721293). The CCZ1-MO
>Addgene plasmid #68275 | pED53 pRS306 pRPS2-Ste7DS NLS(4A)-mCherry | depositor full sequence | sequence record 119433 | pED53 pRS306 pRPS2-Ste7DS NLS(4A)-mCherry sequence 6552 bps
TCGTTGCCACGATTGGAATACCCTCAAAATTCCCACTTTTACTATGCTTCAATTGACCCTTCGGTATCTC
AGCATCTAGGTAGCTTTCATTGAGATTCATAGTTCCGATGTACTGATTCTACGTTTGTGTACTTTGATAG
ACTTTTTTATTCAATTCGTATTCACTACTATCTTTGTCTCGTACCGCGGTTTTTATCCTTTATTTCAGCC
CTACGAGATAGAACGATGGAGCCTAGTAATACCATTTTATGTAAGCAAAATAAGAAGAAAGACTAAAAGA
ATTAGGATATGTTGTTAATCAGGGATAAAGGTACGCATACTAGCCTTACTACGTAAATATAAGGTTACGG
TTTACGATCACTATTGCAAGATACTATTGTTTAGCATTGGCAAAGACTTGACGGGAAATCTTTGATTGGG
CCCAACCATATTCATTAAAGATCCGGGATGTGAGCTTGAACTGCTTTTCGACGCGAAGAAGGTTTACACG
TATTTTAGTAATTGGCTTATTCACTAAGGATTCTTAAGGTTTTCTTAATAGTTTTCTACGTCGGCATGCG
ATTGTTTGGTTTAGAAGACTGCTTTCTAAATATGGTTGGGTGTATTTAAGCTAGACCCATACACCCGCTC
TATGGGATTATTTACTTGTTTGAATTTTAAGATTTGTGATAATGGAACTGGACGCAAACATTTGATGGAA
AACGCATGTCATCATTAACGAGGTAACGTAGGTATCTGTCCTGCCTTAGTATTGCACGCAGCTTCCCAGG
ACGCCTAGCTATTTTTTCATCTATTCCCCTCTGTAGTAACGTAAGAGTTTTCAAGTTTTTAATTCAGACT
TTCTCTTCCTTTGTTTCCAATTTCCTTCCTTACTGCTTGATACCTTTTCAATCCCAAAGAAACCGTGTTC
TTTATATATTGTCGATTGAAAGTTACCTACATCAACTTTCCGTGTTCCATTCCGACTATAACAAACAACC
AATAAGCTCAACTAATTAAGTAAAGCTTATGTTTCAACGAAAGACTTTACAGAGAAGGAACTTGAAAGGG
CTCAATCTTAACCTGCACCCAGATGTGGGCAATAATGGCCAATTGCAGGAAAAGACATCTAGACAACAAA
TGGGTCGTGGTTCGGAATTTGAAGAACTAGGTGCCCCGCTAAAAAAACTAAAAATAGCACCAGATACGGC
TTCTGGTTTGGTTGAATTCCAACAAATGGGTCGTGGTTCGGAATTTGAAGAACTAGGTGCCCCGCTAAAA
AAACTAAAAATAGCACCAGATACGGCTTCTGGTTTGGTTAGATCTGCTAGCAAGGGCGAGGAGGATAACA
TGGCCATCATCAAGGAGTTCATGCGCTTCAAGGTGCACATGGAGGGCTCCGTGAACGGCCACGAGTTCGA
GATCGAGGGCGAGGGCGAGGGCCGCCCCTACGAGGGCACCCAGACCGCCAAGCTGAAGGTGACCAAGGGT
GGCCCCCTGCCCTTCGCCTGGGACATCCTGTCCCCTCAGTTCATGTACGGCTCCAAGGCCTACGTGAAGC
ACCCCGCCGACATCCCCGACTACTTGAAGCTGTCCTTCCCCGAGGGCTTCAAGTGGGAGCGCGTGATGAA
CTTCGAGGACGGCGGCGTGGTGACCGTGACCCAGGACTCCTCCCTGCAGGACGGCGAGTTCATCTACAAG
GTGAAGCTGCGCGGCACCAACTTCCCCTCCGACGGCCCCGTAATGCAGAAGAAGACCATGGGCTGGGAGG
CCTCCTCCGAGCGGATGTACCCCGAGGACGGCGCCCTGAAGGGCGAGATCAAGCAGAGGCTGAAGCTGAA
GGACGGCGGCCACTACGACGCTGAGGTCAAGACCACCTACAAGGCCAAGAAGCCCGTGCAGCTGCCCGGC
GCCTACAACGTCAACATCAAGTTGGACATCACCTCCCACAACGAGGACTACACCATCGTGGAACAGTACG
AACGCGCCGAGGGCCGCCACTCCACCGGCGGCATGGACGAGCTGTACAAGGGATCTTAACTCGAGTCATG
TAATTAGTTATGTCACGCTTACATTCACGCCCTCCCCCCACATCCGCTCTAACCGAAAAGGAAGGAGTTA
GACAACCTGAAGTCTAGGTCCCTATTTATTTTTTTATAGTTATGTTAGTATTAAGAACGTTATTTATATT
TCAAATTTTTCTTTTTTTTCTGTACAGACGCGTGTACGCATGTAACATTATACTGAAAACCTTGCTTGAG
AAGGTTTTGGGACGCTCGAAGGCTTTAATTTGCGGCCGGTACCCAGCTTTTGTTCCCTTTAGTGAGGGTT
AATTCCGAGCTTGGCGTAATCATGGTCATAGCTGTTTCCTGTGTGAAATTGTTATCCGCTCACAATTCCA
CACAACATAGGAGCCGGAAGCATAAAGTGTAAAGCCTGGGGTGCCTAATGAGTGAGGTAACTCACATTAA
TTGCGTTGCGCTCACTGCCCGCTTTCCAGTCGGGAAACCTGTCGTGCCAGCTGCATTAATGAATCGGCCA
ACGCGCGGGGAGAGGCGGTTTGCGTATTGGGCGCTCTTCCGCTTCCTCGCTCACTGACTCGCTGCGCTCG
GTCGTTCGGCTGCGGCGAGCGGTATCAGCTCACTCAAAGGCGGTAATACGGTTATCCACAGAATCAGGGG
ATAACGCAGGAAAGAACATGTGAGCAAAAGGCCAGCAAAAGGCCAGGAACCGTAAAAAGGCCGCGTTGCT
GGCGTTTTTCCATAGGCTCGGCCCCCCTGACGAGCATCACAAAAATCGACGCTCAAGTCAGAGGTGGCGA
AACCCGACAGGACTATAAAGATACCAGGCGTTCCCCCCTGGAAGCTCCCTCGTGCGCTCTCCTGTTCCGA
CCCTGCCGCTTACCGGATACCTGTCCGCCTTTCTCCCTTCGGGAAGCGTGGCGCTTTCTCAATGCTCACG
CTGTAGGTATCTCAGTTCGGTGTAGGTCGTTCGCTCCAAGCTGGGCTGTGTGCACGAACCCCCCGTTCAG
CCCGACCGCTGCGCCTTATCCGGTAACTATCGTCTTGAGTCCAACCCGGTAAGACACGACTTATCGCCAC
TGGCAGCAGCCACTGGTAACAGGATTAGCAGAGCGAGGTATGTAGGCGGTGCTACAGAGTTCTTGAAGTG
GTGGCCTAACTACGGCTACACTAGAAGGACAGTATTTGGTATCTGCGCTCTGCTGAAGCCAGTTACCTTC
GGAAAAAGAGTTGGTAGCTCTTGATCCGGCAAACAAACCACCGCTGGTAGCGGTGGTTTTTTTGTTTGCA
AGCAGCAGATTACGCGCAGAAAAAAAGGATCTCAAGAAGATCCTTTGATCTTTTCTACGGGGTCTGACGC
TCAGTGGAACGAAAACTCACGTTAAGGGATTTTGGTCATGAGATTATCAAAAAGGATCTTCACCTAGATC
CTTTTAAATTAAAAATGAAGTTTTAAATCAATCTAAAGTATATATGAGTAAACTTGGTCTGACAGTTACC
AATGCTTAATCAGTGAGGCACCTATCTCAGCGATCTGTCTATTTCGTTCATCCATAGTTGCCTGACTGCC
CGTCGTGTAGATAACTACGATACGGGAGGGCTTACCATCTGGCCCCAGTGCTGCAATGATACCGCGAGAC
CCACGCTCACCGGCTCCAGATTTATCAGCAATAAACCAGCCAGCCGGAAGGGCCGAGCGCAGAAGTGGTC
CTGCAACTTTATCCGCCTCCATCCAGTCTATTAATTGTTGCCGGGAAGCTAGAGTAAGTAGTTCGCCAGT
TAATAGTTTGCGCAACGTTGTTGCCATTGCTACAGGCATCGTGGTGTCACGCTCGTCGTTTGGTATGGCT
TCATTCAGCTCCGGTTCCCAACGATCAAGGCGAGTTACATGATCCCCCATGTTGTGAAAAAAAGCGGTTA
GCTCCTTCGGTCCTCCGATCGTTGTCAGAAGTAAGTTGGCCGCAGTGTTATCACTCATGGTTATGGCAGC
ACTGCATAATTCTCTTACTGTCATGCCATCCGTAAGATGCTTTTCTGTGACTGGTGAGTACTCAACCAAG
TCATTCTGAGAATAGTGTATGCGGCGACCGAGTTGCTCTTGCCCGGCGTCAATACGGGATAATACCGCGC
CACATAGCAGAACTTTAAAAGTGCTCATCATTGGAAAACGTTCTTCGGGGCGAAAACTCTCAAGGATCTT
ACCGCTGTTGAGATCCAGTTCGATGTAACCCACTCGTGCACCCAACTGATCTTCAGCATCTTTTACTTTC
ACCAGCGTTTCTGGGTGAGCAAAAACAGGAAGGCAAAATGCCGCAAAAAAGGGAATAAGGGCGACACGGA
AATGTTGAATACTCATACTCTTCCTTTTTCAATATTATTGAAGCATTTATCAGGGTTATTGTCTCATGAG
CGGATACATATTTGAATGTATTTAGAAAAATAAACAAATAGGGGTTCCGCGCACATTTCCCCGAAAAGTG
CCACCTGACGTCTAAGAAACCATTATTATCATGACATTAACCTATAAAAATAGGCGTATCACGAGGCCCT
TTCGTCTCGCGCGTTTCGGTGATGACGGTGAAAACCTCTGACACATGCAGCTCCCGGAGACGGTCACAGC
TTGTCTGTAAGCGGATGCCGGGAGCAGACAAGCCCGTCAGGGCGCGTCAGCGGGTGTTGGCGGGTGTCGG
GGCTGGCTTAACTATGCGGCATCAGAGCAGATTGTACTGAGAGTGCACCACGCTTTTCAATTCAATTCAT
CATTTTTTTTTTATTCTTTTTTTTGATTTCGGTTTCTTTGAAATTTTTTTGATTCGGTAATCTCCGAACA
GAAGGAAGAACGAAGGAAGGAGCACAGACTTAGATTGGTATATATACGCATATGTAGTGTTGAAGAAACA
TGAAATTGCCCAGTATTCTTAACCCAACTGCACAGAACAAAAACCTGCAGGAAACGAAGATAAATCATGT
CGAAAGCTACATATAAGGAACGTGCTGCTACTCATCCTAGTCCTGTTGCTGCCAAGCTATTTAATATCAT
GCACGAAAAGCAAACAAACTTGTGTGCTTCATTGGATGTTCGTACCACCAAGGAATTACTGGAGTTAGTT
GAAGCATTAGGTCCCAAAATTTGTTTACTAAAAACACATGTGGATATCTTGACTGATTTTTCCATGGAGG
GCACAGTTAAGCCGCTAAAGGCATTATCCGCCAAGTACAATTTTTTACTCTTCGAAGACAGAAAATTTGC
TGACATTGGTAATACAGTCAAATTGCAGTACTCTGCGGGTGTATACAGAATAGCAGAATGGGCAGACATT
ACGAATGCACACGGTGTGGTGGGCCCAGGTATTGTTAGCGGTTTGAAGCAGGCGGCAGAAGAAGTAACAA
AGGAACCTAGAGGCCTTTTGATGTTAGCAGAATTGTCATGCAAGGGCTCCCTATCTACTGGAGAATATAC
TAAGGGTACTGTTGACATTGCGAAGAGCGACAAAGATTTTGTTATCGGCTTTATTGCTCAAAGAGACATG
GGTGGAAGAGATGAAGGTTACGATTGGTTGATTATGACACCCGGTGTGGGTTTAGATGACAAGGGAGACG
CATTGGGTCAACAGTATAGAACCGTGGATGATGTGGTCTCTACAGGATCTGACATTATTATTGTTGGAAG
AGGACTATTTGCAAAGGGAAGGGATGCTAAGGTAGAGGGTGAACGTTACAGAAAAGCAGGCTGGGAAGCA
TATTTGAGAAGATGCGGCCAGCAAAACTAAAAAACTGTATTATAAGTAAATGCATGTATACTAAACTCAC
AAATTAGAGCTTCAATTTAATTATATCAGTTATTACCCTGCGGTGTGAAATACCGCACAGATGCGTAAGG
AGAAAATACCGCATCAGGAAATTGTAAACGTTAATATTTTGTTAAAATTCGCGTTAAATTTTTGTTAAAT
CAGCTCATTTTTTAACCAATAGGCCGAAATCGGCAAAATCCCTTATAAATCAAAAGAATAGACCGAGATA
GGGT
[37 nt withheld, positions 6025-6061]
AAAGAACGTGGACTCCAACGTCAAAGG
[49 nt withheld, positions 6089-6137]
T
[91 nt withheld, positions 6139-6229]
G
[124 nt withheld, positions 6231-6354]
CGCGCCATTCGCCATTCAGGCTGCGCAACTGTTGGGAAGGGCGATCGGTGCGGGCCTCTTCGCTATTACG
CCAGCTGGCGAAGGGGGGATGTGCTGCAAGGCGATTAAGTTGGGTAACGCCAGGGTTTTCCCAGTCACGA
CGTTGTAAAACGACGGCCAGTGAATTGTAATACGACTCACTATAGGGCGAATTGGAGC
