>Addgene plasmid #68275 | pED53 pRS306 pRPS2-Ste7DS NLS(4A)-mCherry | addgene partial sequence | sequence record 123839 | T7 5'-TAATACGACTCACTATAGGG-3'
AATTCCCACTTTTACTATGCTTCAATTGACCCTTCGGTATCTCAGCATCTAGGTAGCTTTCATTGAGATT
CATAGTTCCGATGTACTGATTCTACGTTTGTGTACTTTGATAGACTTTTTTATTCAATTCGTATTCACTA
CTATCTTTGTCTCGTACCGCGGTTTTTATCCTTTATTTCAGCCCTACGAGATAGAACGATGGAGCCTAGT
AATACCATTTTATGTAAGCAAAATAAGAAGAAAGACTAAAAGAATTAGGATATGTTGTTAATCAGGGATA
AAGGTACGCATACTAGCCTTACTACGTAAATATAAGGTTACGGTTTACGATCACTATTGCAAGATACTAT
TGTTTAGCATTGGCAAAGACTTGACGGGAAATCTTTGATTGGGCCCAACCATATTCATTAAAGATCCGGG
ATGTGAGCTTGAACTGCTTTTCGACGCGAAGAAGGTTTACACGTATTTTAGTAATTGGCTTATTCACTAA
GGATTCTTAAGGTTTTCTTAATAGTTTTCTACGTCGGCATGCGATTGTTTGGTTTAGAAGACTGCTTTCT
AAATATGGTTGGGTGTATTTAAGCTAGACCCATACACCCGCTCTATGGGATTATTTACTTGTTTGAATTT
TAAGATTTGTGATAATGGAACTGGACGCAAACATTTGATGGAAAACGCATGTCATCATTAACGAGGTAAC
GTAGGTATCTGTCCTGCCTTAGTATTGCACGCAGCTTCCCAGGACGCCTAGCTATTTTTTCATCTATTCC
