>Addgene plasmid #68275 | pED53 pRS306 pRPS2-Ste7DS NLS(4A)-mCherry | addgene partial sequence | sequence record 123929 | mCherry-R 5'-TTGGTCACCTTCAGCTTGG-3'
CCTCGATCTCGAACTCGTGGCCGTTCACGGAGCCCTCCATGTGCACCTTGAAGCGCATGAACTCCTTGAT
GATGGCCATGTTATCCTCCTCGCCCTTGCTAGCAGATCTAACCAAACCAGAAGCCGTATCTGGTGCTATT
TTTAGTTTTTTTAGCGGGGCACCTAGTTCTTCAAATTCCGAACCACGACCCATTTGTTGGAATTCAACCA
AACCAGAAGCCGTATCTGGTGCTATTTTTAGTTTTTTTAGCGGGGCACCTAGTTCTTCAAATTCCGAACC
ACGACCCATTTGTTGTCTAGATGTCTTTTCCTGCAATTGGCCATTATTGCCCACATCTGGGTGCAGGTTA
AGATTGAGCCCTTTCAAGTTCCTTCTCTGTAAAGTCTTTCGTTGAAACATAAGCTTTACTTAATTAGTTG
AGCTTATTGGTTGTTTGTTATAGTCGGAATGGAACACGGAAAGTTGATGTAGGTAACTTTCAATCGACAA
TATATAAAGAACACGGTTTCTTTGGGATTGAAAAGGTATCAAGCAGTAAGGAAGGAAATTGGAAACAAAG
GAAGAGAAAGTCTGAATTAAAAACTTGAAAACTCTTACGTTACTACAGAGGGGAATAGATGAAAAAATAG
CTAGGCGTCCTGGGAAGCTGCGTGCAATACTAAGGCAGGACAGATACCTACGTTACCTCGTTAATGATGA
CATGCGTTTTCCATCAAATGTTTGCGTCCAGTTCCATTATCACAAATCTTAAAATTCAAACAAGTAAATA
ATCCCATAGAGCGGGTGTATGGGTCTAGCTTAAATACACCCAACCATATTTAG
